>Addgene plasmid #240012 | pSIN4-DDX6-ΔIDR | addgene full sequence | sequence record 479083 | Addgene NGS Result
TGGAAGGGCTAATTCACTCCCAAAGAAGACAAGATATCCTTGATCTGTGGATCTACCACACACAAGGCTA
CTTCCCTGATTAGCAGAACTACACACCAGGGCCAGGGGTCAGATATCCACTGACCTTTGGATGGTGCTAC
AAGCTAGTACCAGTTGAGCCAGATAAGGTAGAAGAGGCCAATAAAGGAGAGAACACCAGCTTGTTACACC
CTGTGAGCCTGCATGGGATGGATGACCCGGAGAGAGAAGTGTTAGAGTGGAGGTTTGACAGCCGCCTAGC
ATTTCATCACGTGGCCCGAGAGCTGCATCCGGAGTACTTCAAGAACTGCTGATATCGAGCTTGCTACAAG
GGACTTTCCGCTGGGGACTTTCCAGGGAGGCGTGGCCTGGGCGGGACTGGGGAGTGGCGAGCCCTCAGAT
CCTGCATATAAGCAGCTGCTTTTTGCCTGTACTGGGTCTCTCTGGTTAGACCAGATCTGAGCCTGGGAGC
TCTCTGGCTAACTAGGGAACCCACTGCTTAAGCCTCAATAAAGCTTGCCTTGAGTGCTTCAAGTAGTGTG
TGCCCGTCTGTTGTGTGACTCTGGTAACTAGAGATCCCTCAGACCCTTTTAGTCAGTGTGGAAAATCTCT
AGCAGTGGCGCCCGAACAGGGACTTGAAAGCGAAAGGGAAACCAGAGGAGCTCTCTCGACGCAGGACTCG
GCTTGCTGAAGCGCGCACGGCAAGAGGCGAGGGGCGGCGACTGGTGAGTACGCCAAAAATTTTGACTAGC
GGAGGCTAGAAGGAGAGAGATGGGTGCGAGAGCGTCAGTATTAAGCGGGGGAGAATTAGATCGCGATGGG
AAAAAATTCGGTTAAGGCCAGGGGGAAAGAAAAAATATAAATTAAAACATATAGTATGGGCAAGCAGGGA
GCTAGAACGATTCGCAGTTAATCCTGGCCTGTTAGAAACATCAGAAGGCTGTAGACAAATACTGGGACAG
CTACAACCATCCCTTCAGACAGGATCAGAAGAACTTAGATCATTATATAATACAGTAGCAACCCTCTATT
GTGTGCATCAAAGGATAGAGATAAAAGACACCAAGGAAGCTTTAGACAAGATAGAGGAAGAGCAAAACAA
AAGTAAGACCACCGCACAGCAAGCGGCCGCTGATCTTCAGACCTGGAGGAGGAGATATGAGGGACAATTG
GAGAAGTGAATTATATAAATATAAAGTAGTAAAAATTGAACCATTAGGAGTAGCACCCACCAAGGCAAAG
AGAAGAGTGGTGCAGAGAGAAAAAAGAGCAGTGGGAATAGGAGCTTTGTTCCTTGGGTTCTTGGGAGCAG
CAGGAAGCACTATGGGCGCAGCGTCAATGACGCTGACGGTACAGGCCAGACAATTATTGTCTGGTATAGT
GCAGCAGCAGAACAATTTGCTGAGGGCTATTGAGGCGCAACAGCATCTGTTGCAACTCACAGTCTGGGGC
ATCAAGCAGCTCCAGGCAAGAATCCTGGCTGTGGAAAGATACCTAAAGGATCAACAGCTCCTGGGGATTT
GGGGTTGCTCTGGAAAACTCATTTGCACCACTGCTGTGCCTTGGAATGCTAGTTGGAGTAATAAATCTCT
GGAACAGATTTGGAATCACACGACCTGGATGGAGTGGGACAGAGAAATTAACAATTACACAAGCTTAATA
CACTCCTTAATTGAAGAATCGCAAAACCAGCAAGAAAAGAATGAACAAGAATTATTGGAATTAGATAAAT
GGGCAAGTTTGTGGAATTGGTTTAACATAACAAATTGGCTGTGGTATATAAAATTATTCATAATGATAGT
AGGAGGCTTGGTAGGTTTAAGAATAGTTTTTGCTGTACTTTCTATAGTGAATAGAGTTAGGCAGGGATAT
TCACCATTATCGTTTCAGACCCACCTCCCAACCCCGAGGGGACCCGACAGGCCCGAAGGAATAGAAGAAG
AAGGTGGAGAGAGAGACAGAGACAGATCCATTCGATTAGTGAACGGATCTCGACGGTATCGCCACAAATG
GCAGTATTCATCCACAATTTTAAAAGAAAGGGGGGGATTGGGGGGTACAGTGCAGGGGAAAGAATAGTAG
ACATAATAGCAACAGACATACAAACTAAAGAATTACAAAAACAAATTACAAAAATTCAAAATTTTCGGGT
TTATTACAGGGACAGCAGAGATCCACTTTGGATCGATAAGCTTTGCAAAGATGGATAAAGTTTTAAACAG
AGAGGAATCTTTGCAGCTAATGGACCTTCTAGGTCTTGAAAGGAGTGGGAATTGGCTCCGGTGCCCGTCA
GTGGGCAGAGCGCACATCGCCCACAGTCCCCGAGAAGTTGGGGGGAGGGGTCGGCAATTGAACCGGTGCC
TAGAGAAGGTGGCGCGGGGTAAACTGGGAAAGTGATGTCGTGTACTGGCTCCGCCTTTTTCCCGAGGGTG
GGGGAGAACCGTATATAAGTGCAGTAGTCGCCGTGAACGTTCTTTTTCGCAACGGGTTTGCCGCCAGAAC
ACAGGTAAGTGCCGTGTGTGGTTCCCGCGGGCCTGGCCTCTTTACGGGTTATGGCCCTTGCGTGCCTTGA
ATTACTTCCACCTGGCTGCAGTACGTGATTCTTGATCCCGAGCTTCGGGTTGGAAGTGGGTGGGAGAGTT
CGAGGCCTTGCGCTTAAGGAGCCCCTTCGCCTCGTGCTTGAGTTGAGGCCTGGCCTGGGCGCTGGGGCCG
CCGCGTGCGAATCTGGTGGCACCTTCGCGCCTGTCTCGCTGCTTTCGATAAGTCTCTAGCCATTTAAAAT
TTTTGATGACCTGCTGCGACGCTTTTTTTCTGGCAAGATAGTCTTGTAAATGCGGGCCAAGATCTGCACA
CTGGTATTTCGGTTTTTGGGGCCGCGGGCGGCGACGGGGCCCGTGCGTCCCAGCGCACATGTTCGGCGAG
GCGGGGCCTGCGAGCGCGGCCACCGAGAATCGGACGGGGGTAGTCTCAAGCTGGCCGGCCTGCTCTGGTG
CCTGGCCTCGCGCCGCCGTGTATCGCCCCGCCCTGGGCGGCAAGGCTGGCCCGGTCGGCACCAGTTGCGT
GAGCGGAAAGATGGCCGCTTCCCGGCCCTGCTGCAGGGAGCTCAAAATGGAGGACGCGGCGCTCGGGAGA
GCGGGCGGGTGAGTCACCCACACAAAGGAAAAGGGCCTTTCCGTCCTCAGCCGTCGCTTCATGTGACTCC
ACGGAGTACCGGGCGCCGTCCAGGCACCTCGATTAGTTCTCGAGCTTTTGGAGTACGTCGTCTTTAGGTT
GGGGGGAGGGGTTTTATGCGATGGAGTTTCCCCACACTGAGTGGGTGGAGACTGAAGTTAGGCCAGCTTG
GCACTTGATGTAATTCTCCTTGGAATTTGCCCTTTTTGAGTTTGGATCTTGGTTCATTCTCAAGCCTCAG
ACAGTGGTTCAAAGTTTTTTTCTTCCATTTCAGGTGTCGTGAGGAATTCGCCACCATGGACTACAAGGAC
CACGACGGTGACTACAAGGACCACGACATCGACTACAAGGACGACGACGACAAGAAAGGAAATGAGTTTG
AAGATTACTGTTTGAAACGGGAGTTACTGATGGGAATTTTTGAAATGGGCTGGGAAAAGCCATCTCCTAT
TCAGGAGGAGAGCATTCCCATTGCTTTATCTGGTAGGGATATCTTAGCTAGAGCAAAAAATGGAACAGGC
AAGAGCGGTGCCTACCTCATTCCCTTACTTGAACGGCTAGACTTAAAAAAAGATAACATCCAAGCAATGG
TGATTGTTCCCACTAGAGAACTTGCTCTACAGGTCAGTCAAATTTGCATCCAGGTCAGCAAACACATGGG
AGGGGCCAAAGTGATGGCAACCACAGGAGGAACCAATTTACGAGATGACATAATGAGGCTTGATGATACA
GTGCACGTGGTGATTGCTACCCCTGGGAGAATCCTGGATCTTATTAAGAAAGGAGTAGCAAAGGTTGATC
ATGTCCAGATGATAGTATTGGATGAGGCAGATAAGTTGCTGTCACAGGATTTTGTGCAGATAATGGAGGA
TATTATTCTCACGCTACCTAAAAACAGGCAGATTTTACTATATTCCGCTACTTTCCCTCTTAGTGTACAG
AAGTTCATGAATTCCCATTTGCAGAAACCCTATGAGATTAACCTGATGGAG
[501 nt withheld, positions 4182-4682]
GTGGCAGAATACCACAGCGAGCCTGTAGAAGATGAGAAACCTTAAACGCGTAAACTAGTTCGAAGGATCC
GCATGCATCTAGGGCGGCCAATTCCGCCCCTCTCCCCCCCCCCCCTCTCCCTCCCCCCCCCCTAACGTTA
CTGGCCGAAGCCGCTTGGAATAAGGCCGGTGTGCGTTTGTCTATATGTTATTTTCCACCATATTGCCGTC
TTTTGGCAATGTGAGGGCCCGGAAACCTGGCCCTGTCTTCTTGACGAGCATTCCTAGGGGTCTTTCCCCT
CTCGCCAAAGGAATGCAAGGTCTGTTGAATGTCGTGAAGGAAGCAGTTCCTCTGGAAGCTTCTTGAAGAC
AAACAACGTCTGTAGCGACCCTTTGCAGGCAGCGGAACCCCCCACCTGGCGACAGGTGCCTCTGCGGCCA
AAAGCCACGTGTATAAGATACACCTGCAAAGGCGGCACAACCCCAGTGCCACGTTGTGAGTTGGATAGTT
GTGGAAAGAGTCAAATGGCTCTCCTCAAGCGTATTCAACAAGGGGCTGAAGGATGCCCAGAAGGTACCCC
ATTGTATGGGATCTGATCTGGGGCCTCGGTGCACATGCTTTACATGTGTTTAGTCGAGGTTAAAAAAACG
TCTAGGCCCCCCGAACCACGGGGACGTGGTTTTCCTTTGAAAAACACGATGATAAGCTTGCCACAACCCA
CAAGGAGACGACCTTCCATGACCGAGTACAAGCCCACGGTGCGCCTCGCCACCCGCGACGACGTCCCCCG
GGCCGTACGCACCCTCGCCGCCGCGTTCGCCGACTACCCCGCCACGCGCCACACCGTCGACCCGGACCGC
CACATCGAGCGGGTCACCGAGCTGCAAGAACTCTTCCTCACGCGCGTCGGGCTCGACATCGGCAAGGTGT
GGGTCGCGGACGACGGCGCCGCGGTGGCGGTCTGGACCACGCCGGAGAGCGTCGAAGCGGGGGCGGTGTT
CGCCGAGATCGGCCCGCGCATGGCCGAGTTGAGCGGTTCCCGGCTGGCCGCGCAGCAACAGATGGAAGGC
CTCCTGGCGCCGCACCGGCCCAAGGAGCCCGCGTGGTTCCTGGCCACCGTCGGCGTCTCGCCCGACCACC
AGGGCAAGGGTCTGGGCAGCGCCGTCGTGCTCCCCGGAGTGGAGGCGGCCGAGCGCGCCGGGGTGCCCGC
CTTCCTGGAGACCTCCGCGCCCCGCAACCTCCCCTTCTACGAGCGGCTCGGCTTCACCGTCACCGCCGAC
GTCGAGGTGCCCGAAGGACCGCGCACCTGGTGCATGACCCGCAAGCCCGGTGCCTGATAATAGGCGGCCG
CTCGAGACCTAGAAAAACATGGAGCAATCACAAGTAGCAATACAGCAGCTACCAATGCTGATTGTGCCTG
GCTAGAAGCACAAGAGGAGGAGGAGGTGGGTTTTCCAGTCACACCTCAGGTACCTTTAAGACCAATGACT
TACAAGGCAGCTGTAGATCTTAGCCACTTTTTAAAAGAAAAGGGGGGACTGGAAGGGCTAATTCACTCCC
AACGAAGACAAGATCTGCTTTTTGCTTGTACTGGGTCTCTCTGGTTAGACCAGATCTGAGCCTGGGAGCT
CTCTGGCTAACTAGGGAACCCACTGCTTAAGCCTCAATAAAGCTTGCCTTGAGTGCTTCAAGTAGTGTGT
GCCCGTCTGTTGTGTGACTCTGGTAACTAGAGATCCCTCAGACCCTTTTAGTCAGTGTGGAAAATCTCTA
GCAGTAGTAGTTCATGTCATCTTATTATTCAGTATTTATAACTTGCAAAGAAATGAATATCAGAGAGTGA
GAGGCCTTGACATTATAATAGATTTAGCAGGAATTGAACTAGGAGTGGAGCACACAGGCAAAGTTCTAGA
GCTCGCTGATCAGCCTCGACTGTGCCTTCTAGTTGCCAGCCATCTGTTGTTTGCCCCTCCCCCGTGCCTT
CCTTGACCCTGGAAGGTGCCACTCCCACTGTCCTTTCCTAATAAAATGAGGAAATTGCATCGCATTGTCT
GAGTAGGTGTCATTCTATTCTGGGGGGTGGGGTGGGGCAGGACAGCAAGGGGGAGGATTGGGAAGACAAT
AGCAGGCATGCTGGGGATGCGGTGGGCTCTATGGCTTCTGAGGCGGAAAGAACCAGCTGGGGGCGCGCCC
CTCGAGGCCGCCATGGTCATAGCTGTTTGACGTCAGGTGGCACTTTTCGGGGAAATGTGCGCGGAACCCC
TATTTGTTTATTTTTCTAAATACATTCAAATATGTATCCGCTCACGAGACAATAACCCTGATAAATGCTT
CAATAATATTGAAAAAGGAAGAGTATGAGTATTCAACATTTCCGTGTCGCCCTTATTCCCTTTTTTGCGG
CATTTTGCCTTCCTGTTTTTGCTCACCCAGAAACGCTGGTGAAAGTAAAAGATGCTGAAGATCAGTTGGG
TGCACGAGTGGGTTACATCGAACTGGATCTCAACAGCGGTAAGATCCTTGAGAGTTTTCGCCCCGAAGAA
CGTTTTCCAATGATGAGCACTTTTAAAGTTCTGCTATGTGGCGCGGTATTATCCCGTATTGACGCCGGGC
AAGAGCAACTCGGTCGCCGCATACACTATTCTCAGAATGACTTGGTTGAGTACTCACCAGTCACAGAAAA
GCATCTTACGGATGGCATGACAGTAAGAGAATTATGCAGTGCTGCCATAACCATGAGTGATAACACTGCG
GCCAACTTACTTCTGACAACGATCGGAGGACCGAAGGAGCTAACCGCTTTTTTGCACAACATGGGGGATC
ATGTAACTCGCCTTGATCGTTGGGAACCGGAGCTGAATGAAGCCATACCAAACGACGAGCGTGACACCAC
GATGCCTGTAGCAATGGCAACAACGTTGCGCAAACTATTAACTGGCGAACTACTTACTCTAGCTTCCCGG
CAACAATTAATAGACTGGATGGAGGCGGATAAAGTTGCAGGACCACTTCTGCGCTCGGCCCTTCCGGCTG
GCTGGTTTATTGCTGATAAATCTGGAGCCGGTGAGCGTGGGTCTCGCGGTATCATTGCAGCACTGGGGCC
AGATGGTAAGCCCTCCCGTATCGTAGTTATCTACACGACGGGGAGTCAGGCAACTATGGATGAACGAAAT
AGACAGATCGCTGAGATAGGTGCCTCACTGATTAAGCATTGGTAACTGTCAGACCAAGTTTACTCATATA
TACTTTAGATTGATTTAAAACTTCATTTTTAATTTAAAAGGATCTAGGTGAAGATCCTTTTTGATAATCT
CATGACCAAAATCCCTTAACGTGAGTTTTCGTTCCACTGAGCGTCAGACCCCGTAGAAAAGATCAAAGGA
TCTTCTTGAGATCCTTTTTTTCTGCGCGTAATCTGCTGCTTGCAAACAAAAAAACCACCGCTACCAGCGG
TGGTTTGTTTGCCGGATCAAGAGCTACCAACTCTTTTTCCGAAGGTAACTGGCTTCAGCAGAGCGCAGAT
ACCAAATACTGTTCTTCTAGTGTAGCCGTAGTTAGGCCACCACTTCAAGAACTCTGTAGCACCGCCTACA
TACCTCGCTCTGCTAATCCTGTTACCAGTGGCTGCTGCCAGTGGCGATAAGTCGTGTCTTACCGGGTTGG
ACTCAAGACGATAGTTACCGGATAAGGCGCAGCGGTCGGGCTGAACGGGGGGTTCGTGCACACAGCCCAG
CTTGGAGCGAACGACCTACACCGAACTGAGATACCTACAGCGTGAGCTATGAGAAAGCGCCACGCTTCCC
GAAGGGAGAAAGGCGGACAGGTATCCGGTAAGCGGCAGGGTCGGAACAGGAGAGCGCACGAGGGAGCTTC
CAGGGGGAAACGCCTGGTATCTTTATAGTCCTGTCGGGTTTCGCCACCTCTGACTTGAGCGTCGATTTTT
GTGATGCTCGTCAGGGGGGCGGAGCCTATGGAAAAACGCCAGCAACGCGGCCTTTTTACGGTTCTGGCCT
TTTGCACGGACCGCCACTGCCAATTACCTGTGGTTTCATTTACTCTAAACCTGTGATTCCTCTGAATTAT
TTTCATTTTAAAGAAATTGTATTTGTTAAATATGTACTACAAACTTAGTAGT
Features (pLannotate 1.2.2; 20 found; start..end, strand, type, name):
    377..634     +  LTR            5' LTR (truncated): truncated 5' long terminal repeat (LTR) from HIV-1
    681..806     +  misc_feature   HIV-1 Ψ: packaging signal of human immunodeficiency virus type 1
    790..1153    +  CDS            HIV-1 gag (fragment): gag protein from human immunodeficiency virus 1; gag
   1299..1532    +  misc_feature   RRE: The Rev response element (RRE) of HIV-1 allows for Rev-dependent mRNA export from the nucleus to the cytoplasm.
   1909..2009    +  CDS            Rev (fragment): human immunodeficiency virus 1 (HIV-1) Rev protein; rev; enhances nuclear export of unspliced and incompletely spliced viral mRNAs
   2048..2165    +  misc_feature   cPPT/CTS: central polypurine tract and central termination sequence of HIV-1
   2221..2287    +  CDS            small t antigen (fragment): SV40 (simian virus 40) small t antigen
   2294..3472    +  promoter       EF-1α promoter: strong constitutive promoter for human elongation factor EF-1α
   3534..3554    +  CDS            FLAG (fragment): FLAG® epitope tag, followed by an enterokinase cleavage site
   3555..4724    +  CDS            DDX6 (fragment) (sequence partly withheld): DDX6_HUMAN - Also known as HLR2, RCK. Experimental evidence at protein level: Swiss-Prot protein existence level 1. Essential for the formation of P-bodies, cytosolic membrane- less ribonucleoprotein granules involved in RNA metabolism through the coordinated storage of mRNAs encoding regulatory functions (PubMed:25995375, PubMed:27342281, PubMed:31422817). Plays a role in P- bodies to coordinate the storage of translationally inactive mRNAs in the cytoplasm and prevent their degradation (PubMed:27342281). In the process of mRNA degradation, plays a role in mRNA decapping (PubMed:16364915). Bl
   4905..5367    +  misc_feature   IRES: internal ribosome entry site (IRES) of the encephalomyocarditis virus (EMCV)
   5400..5999    +  CDS            PuroR: puromycin N-acetyltransferase; pac from Streptomyces alboniger; confers resistance to puromycin
   6006..6200    +  CDS            nef (fragment): NEF_HV1Z2 - Experimental evidence at protein level: Swiss-Prot protein existence level 1. Extracellular Nef protein targets CD4(+) T-lymphocytes for apoptosis by interacting with CXCR4 surface receptors. From Human immunodeficiency virus type 1 group M subtype D (isolate Z2/CDC-Z34) (HIV-1).
   6202..6435    +  LTR            3' LTR (ΔU3): self-inactivating 3' long terminal repeat (LTR) from HIV-1
   6592..6816    +  polyA_signal   bGH poly(A) signal: bovine growth hormone polyadenylation signal
   6820..6841    +  promoter       SV40 promoter (fragment): SV40 enhancer and early promoter
   6912..7016    +  promoter       AmpR promoter: bla
   7017..7877    +  CDS            AmpR: β-lactamase; bla; confers resistance to ampicillin, carbenicillin, and related antibiotics
   8048..8636    +  rep_origin     ori: high-copy-number ColE1/pMB1/pBR322/pUC origin of replication
   8794..329     +  CDS            nef (fragment) (across the origin): NEF_HV1BR - Experimental evidence at protein level: Swiss-Prot protein existence level 1. Extracellular Nef protein targets CD4(+) T-lymphocytes for apoptosis by interacting with CXCR4 surface receptors (PubMed:14990729). From Human immunodeficiency virus type 1 group M subtype B (isolate BRU/LAI) (HIV-1).
