[The description below was written by a language model from this plasmid's Addgene catalogue record and pLannotate feature annotations shown in this document.]
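Description:
pSIN4-DDX6-ΔIDR is a self-inactivating HIV-1-based lentiviral transfer plasmid built on the pSIN4 backbone for expressing a truncated form of human DDX6 in mammalian cells. In bacteria it is maintained through a high-copy ColE1/pUC-type origin and selected with ampicillin via the β-lactamase gene. The viral portion contains a truncated 5' LTR, the Ψ packaging signal with an adjoining gag fragment, the Rev response element for Rev-dependent nuclear export of the genomic RNA, the cPPT/CTS element that aids nuclear import of the reverse-transcribed genome, and a ΔU3 3' LTR that disables LTR promoter activity after integration. A bGH polyadenylation signal lies downstream of the 3' LTR. The short nef, Rev and SV40 fragments in the annotation appear to be residual backbone sequence rather than functional genes.

The expression cassette is driven by the strong constitutive EF-1α promoter. It encodes DDX6-ΔIDR carrying an N-terminal 3X Flag tag (only a partial FLAG match is annotated immediately before the DDX6 coding fragment), followed by an EMCV IRES and the puromycin N-acetyltransferase gene. The tagged protein and the resistance marker are therefore translated from a single bicistronic transcript, so puromycin selection enriches for transduced cells expressing the insert. DDX6 is a DEAD-box RNA helicase essential for P-body formation. The name indicates deletion of an intrinsically disordered region, although the record does not give the deletion's boundaries in protein terms. The associated work concerns DDX6 phase separation, so the construct likely serves as a condensation-related mutant for comparison with full-length DDX6, with the Flag tag allowing detection or pulldown.
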