Addgene plasmid #240012: pSIN4-DDX6-ΔIDR
Purpose: Expresses human DDX6-ΔIDR fused to 3X Flag in mammalian cells
Depositing lab: Rui Su. Depositing organization: Beckman Research Institute of the City of Hope. Publication: DDX6 undergoes phase separation to modulate metabolic plasticity and chemoresistance. Bi H, Li W, Ren L, Zhang H, Dong L, Chan A, Wang X, Yang L, Zhang X, Xue M, Qin H, Wu X, Hoeve-Scott JT, Zhang B, Li L, Wunderlich M, Mulloy JC, Rosen ST, Chen J, Li X, Chen CW, Su R. Nat Commun. 2025 Dec 2;17(1):260. doi: 10.1038/s41467-025-66966-4. PubMed 41330929.
Backbone
  Vector backbone: pSIN4
  Vector type: Lentiviral
Growth in bacteria
  Bacterial resistance: Ampicillin, 100 μg/mL
  Growth temperature: 37°C
  Growth strain: NEB Stable
  Copy number: High Copy
Gene/Insert
  Gene/Insert name: DDX6-ΔIDR
  Species: H. sapiens (human)
  Mutation: TTAAAAAAAGATAACATC
  Tag / fusion protein: 3X Flag (N terminal on insert)
  Cloning method: Unknown
Terms and licenses: Academic/Nonprofit Terms; Industry Terms: Not Available to Industry
How to cite: pSIN4-DDX6-ΔIDR was a gift from Rui Su (Addgene plasmid # 240012 ; http://n2t.net/addgene:240012 ; RRID:Addgene_240012)
